Addgene plasmid #236482: pAPInt-mNeonGreen-Nat
Purpose: Plasmid for deleting or C-terminally tagging endogenous genes with mNeonGreen and selection on Nat.
Depositing lab: Daniel Lew. Depositing organization: Massachusetts Institute of Technology. Publication: Optimized vectors for genetic engineering of Aureobasidium pullulans. Colarusso AV, Williams AM, Gladfelter AS, Wirshing ACE, Lew DJ. Mol Biol Cell. 2025 Jun 1;36(6):mr5. doi: 10.1091/mbc.E25-02-0059. Epub 2025 Apr 9. PubMed 40202829.
Backbone
  Vector backbone: pFA6A
  Vector type: Yeast Expression
  Selectable markers: Nourseothricin (Nat)
Growth in bacteria
  Bacterial resistance: Ampicillin, 100 μg/mL
  Growth temperature: 37°C
  Growth strain: DH5alpha
  Copy number: High Copy
Gene/Insert
  Gene/Insert name: mNeonGreen
  Species: Aureobasidium pullulans
  Mutation: Codon optimized for A. pullulans
  Cloning method: Gibson Cloning
Terms and licenses: Academic/Nonprofit Terms; Industry Terms: Not Available to Industry
How to cite: pAPInt-mNeonGreen-Nat was a gift from Daniel Lew (Addgene plasmid # 236482 ; http://n2t.net/addgene:236482 ; RRID:Addgene_236482)
