[The description below was written by a language model from this plasmid's Addgene catalogue record and pLannotate feature annotations shown in this document.]
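Description:
pAPInt-mNeonGreen-Nat is a 4.6 kb integration-template plasmid built on the pFA6a backbone and designed for genome engineering of the yeast-like fungus Aureobasidium pullulans. It is propagated in E. coli through a high-copy ColE1/pUC-type origin and selected with ampicillin via the β-lactamase gene and its native promoter. Short remnants of lacI, rop and the pBR322 bom region are annotated but are only backbone fragments. No fungal replication origin is annotated, which is consistent with a vector that serves as a source of an integrating cassette rather than as an episome.

The payload follows the modular pFA6a layout. An mNeonGreen coding sequence, codon optimized for A. pullulans, is followed by the S. cerevisiae ADH1 terminator. Because no promoter is annotated upstream of it, the fluorescent protein is expressed only when fused in frame to the 3' end of a chromosomal gene, under that gene's own regulation. Downstream lies a selection cassette comprising the Streptomyces noursei nourseothricin acetyltransferase gene and the Ashbya gossypii TEF terminator. A roughly 400 bp unannotated gap precedes the marker and presumably holds its promoter, but the record does not identify it. SP6 and T7 promoters flank the module, as is typical of this backbone family.

According to the record, the plasmid is used either to tag endogenous genes at the C terminus with mNeonGreen or to delete genes, with transformants selected on nourseothricin. In pFA6a-style systems this is typically achieved by attaching target-locus homology to the tag-plus-marker or marker-only segment, although the record does not specify how the cassette is targeted here.
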