Features (pLannotate 1.2.2; 12 found; start..end, strand, type, name):
    466..653     +  terminator     ADH1 terminator: S. cerevisiae ADH1; transcription terminator for the S. cerevisiae alcohol dehydrogenase 1 (ADH1) gene
   1068..1632    +  CDS            NrsR (fragment): nourseothricin acetyltransferase; Streptomyces noursei nat1; confers resistance to nourseothricin
   1640..1837    +  terminator     TEF terminator: Ashbya gossypii TEF terminator
   1881..1899    -  promoter       T7 promoter: promoter for bacteriophage T7 RNA polymerase
   1921..1974    -  CDS            lacI (fragment): lac repressor; lacI; The lac repressor binds to the lac operator to inhibit transcription in E. coli. This inhibition can be relieved by adding lactose or isopropyl-β-D-thiogalactopyranoside (IPTG).
   2157..2745    -  rep_origin     ori: high-copy-number ColE1/pMB1/pBR322/pUC origin of replication
   2916..3776    -  CDS            AmpR: β-lactamase; bla; confers resistance to ampicillin, carbenicillin, and related antibiotics
   3777..3881    -  promoter       AmpR promoter: bla
   3976..4011    +  CDS            rop (fragment): Rop protein, which maintains plasmids at low copy number; rop
   4113..4164    +  misc_feature   bom (fragment): basis of mobility region from pBR322
   4227..4245    +  promoter       SP6 promoter: promoter for bacteriophage SP6 RNA polymerase
   4315..445     +  CDS            mNeonGreen (across the origin): mNeonGreen is a basic (constitutively fluorescent) green/yellow fluorescent protein published in 2013, derived from Branchiostoma lanceolatum. It is reported to be a very rapidly-maturing monomer with moderate acid sensitivity.
>Addgene plasmid #236482 | pAPInt-mNeonGreen-Nat | addgene full sequence | sequence record 468369 | Addgene NGS Result
GGTCGACGGCTCTGGCTACCAAGTCCACCGCACCATGCAATTCGAGGACGGCGCCTCTCTCACTGTCAAC
TACAGATACACCTACGAGGGCTCTCACATCAAGGGCGAGGCCCAAGTCAAGGGCACCGGCTTCCCTGCCG
ACGGCCCTGTCATGACCAACTCTCTCACCGCCGCCGACTGGTGCCGCTCTAAGAAGACCTACCCTAACGA
CAAGACCATCATCTCTACCTTCAAGTGGTCTTACACCACCGGCAACGGCAAGCGCTACCGCTCTACCGCC
CGCACCACCTACACCTTCGCCAAGCCTATGGCCGCCAACTACCTCAAGAACCAACCTATGTACGTCTTCC
GCAAGACCGAGCTCAAGCACTCTAAGACCGAGCTCAACTTCAAGGAGTGGCAAAAGGCCTTCACCGACGT
CATGGGCATGGACGAGCTCTACAAGTGAGCGCCACTTCTAAATAAGCGAATTTCTTATGATTTATGATTT
TTATTATTAAATAAGTTATAAAAAAAATAAGTGTATACAAATTTTAAAGTGACTCTTAGGTTTTAAAACG
AAAATTCTTATTCTTGAGTAACTCTTTCCTGTAGGTCAGGTTGCTTTCTCAGGTATAGTATGAGGTCGCT
CTTATTGACCACACCTCTACCGGCAGATCCGCTAGGGATAACAGGGTGGTGCGGGTGAAAGGTCTTGGTC
AAGTCGCAAAGTGTTTGTGAAAAAGACGTAGCGGGGGAAGCGCACACACGCCCGCCTTTTATAGACGAAG
CTTCGAGCAGGTCATTTAACGATGCTTAGTAGCAATATACAATAAAGCCTAATTGGGACTAATTACGGTC
ACGTGAAAAACTCACCATGTAGCCTTTTATGGAAATATTGTACACGCTACTAAGCCACTGTAATATCGGC
CTCATCGTCTCCGCTTGGAGCATAAAAGGCGACGCTCCTCGCCATTCCCCCAAGTCGTTTTCCGTATTCT
GCTACGCTTCAAGCTTTGACGTTTCTCTTCAAGACTCACTCACGACCCTCTCTCTCACGCACACCTTACA
CAGCAGAATTCATGGGTACCACTCTTGACGACACGGCTTACCGGTACCGCACCAGTGTCCCGGGGGACGC
CGAGGCCATCGAGGCACTGGATGGGTCCTTCACCACCGACACCGTCTTCCGCGTCACCGCCACCGGGGAC
GGCTTCACCCTGCGGGAGGTGCCGGTGGACCCGCCCCTGACCAAGGTGTTCCCCGACGACGAATCGGACG
ACGAATCGGACGACGGGGAGGACGGCGACCCGGACTCCCGGACGTTCGTCGCGTACGGGGACGACGGCGA
CCTGGCGGGCTTCGTGGTCGTCTCGTACTCCGGCTGGAACCGCCGGCTGACCGTCGAGGACATCGAGGTC
GCCCCGGAGCACCGGGGGCACGGGGTCGGGCGCGCGTTGATGGGGCTCGCGACGGAGTTCGCCCGCGAGC
GGGGCGCCGGGCACCTCTGGCTGGAGGTCACCAACGTCAACGCACCGGCGATCCACGCGTACCGGCGGAT
GGGGTTCACCCTCTGCGGCCTGGACACCGCCCTGTACGACGGCACCGCCTCGGACGGCGAGCAGGCGCTC
TACATGAGCATGCCCTGCCCCTAATCAGTACTGACAATAAAAAGATTCTTGTTTTCAAGAACTTGTCATT
TGTATAGTTTTTTTATATTGTAGTTGTTCTATTTTAATCAAATGTTAGCGTGATTTATATTTTTTTTCGC
CTCGACATCATCTGCCCAGATGCGAAGTTAAGTGCGCAGAAAGTAATATCATGCGTCAATCGTATGTGAA
TGCTGGTCGCTATACTGCAGATCCACTAGTGGCCTATGCGGCCGCGGATCTGCCGGTCTCCCTATAGTGA
GTCGTATTAATTTCGATAAGCCAGGTTAACCTGCATTAATGAATCGGCCAACGCGCGGGGAGAGGCGGTT
TGCGTATTGGGCGCTCTTCCGCTTCCTCGCTCACTGACTCGCTGCGCTCGGTCGTTCGGCTGCGGCGAGC
GGTATCAGCTCACTCAAAGGCGGTAATACGGTTATCCACAGAATCAGGGGATAACGCAGGAAAGAACATG
TGAGCAAAAGGCCAGCAAAAGGCCAGGAACCGTAAAAAGGCCGCGTTGCTGGCGTTTTTCCATAGGCTCC
GCCCCCCTGACGAGCATCACAAAAATCGACGCTCAAGTCAGAGGTGGCGAAACCCGACAGGACTATAAAG
ATACCAGGCGTTTCCCCCTGGAAGCTCCCTCGTGCGCTCTCCTGTTCCGACCCTGCCGCTTACCGGATAC
CTGTCCGCCTTTCTCCCTTCGGGAAGCGTGGCGCTTTCTCATAGCTCACGCTGTAGGTATCTCAGTTCGG
TGTAGGTCGTTCGCTCCAAGCTGGGCTGTGTGCACGAACCCCCCGTTCAGCCCGACCGCTGCGCCTTATC
CGGTAACTATCGTCTTGAGTCCAACCCGGTAAGACACGACTTATCGCCACTGGCAGCAGCCACTGGTAAC
AGGATTAGCAGAGCGAGGTATGTAGGCGGTGCTACAGAGTTCTTGAAGTGGTGGCCTAACTACGGCTACA
CTAGAAGAACAGTATTTGGTATCTGCGCTCTGCTGAAGCCAGTTACCTTCGGAAAAAGAGTTGGTAGCTC
TTGATCCGGCAAACAAACCACCGCTGGTAGCGGTGGTTTTTTTGTTTGCAAGCAGCAGATTACGCGCAGA
AAAAAAGGATCTCAAGAAGATCCTTTGATCTTTTCTACGGGGTCTGACGCTCAGTGGAACGAAAACTCAC
GTTAAGGGATTTTGGTCATGAGATTATCAAAAAGGATCTTCACCTAGATCCTTTTAAATTAAAAATGAAG
TTTTAAATCAATCTAAAGTATATATGAGTAAACTTGGTCTGACAGTTACCAATGCTTAATCAGTGAGGCA
CCTATCTCAGCGATCTGTCTATTTCGTTCATCCATAGTTGCCTGACTCCCCGTCGTGTAGATAACTACGA
TACGGGAGGGCTTACCATCTGGCCCCAGTGCTGCAATGATACCGCGAGACCCACGCTCACCGGCTCCAGA
TTTATCAGCAATAAACCAGCCAGCCGGAAGGGCCGAGCGCAGAAGTGGTCCTGCAACTTTATCCGCCTCC
ATCCAGTCTATTAATTGTTGCCGGGAAGCTAGAGTAAGTAGTTCGCCAGTTAATAGTTTGCGCAACGTTG
TTGCCATTGCTACAGGCATCGTGGTGTCACGCTCGTCGTTTGGTATGGCTTCATTCAGCTCCGGTTCCCA
ACGATCAAGGCGAGTTACATGATCCCCCATGTTGTGCAAAAAAGCGGTTAGCTCCTTCGGTCCTCCGATC
GTTGTCAGAAGTAAGTTGGCCGCAGTGTTATCACTCATGGTTATGGCAGCACTGCATAATTCTCTTACTG
TCATGCCATCCGTAAGATGCTTTTCTGTGACTGGTGAGTACTCAACCAAGTCATTCTGAGAATAGTGTAT
GCGGCGACCGAGTTGCTCTTGCCCGGCGTCAATACGGGATAATACCGCGCCACATAGCAGAACTTTAAAA
GTGCTCATCATTGGAAAACGTTCTTCGGGGCGAAAACTCTCAAGGATCTTACCGCTGTTGAGATCCAGTT
CGATGTAACCCACTCGTGCACCCAACTGATCTTCAGCATCTTTTACTTTCACCAGCGTTTCTGGGTGAGC
AAAAACAGGAAGGCAAAATGCCGCAAAAAAGGGAATAAGGGCGACACGGAAATGTTGAATACTCATACTC
TTCCTTTTTCAATATTATTGAAGCATTTATCAGGGTTATTGTCTCATGAGCGGATACATATTTGAATGTA
TTTAGAAAAATAAACAAATAGGGGTTCCGCGCACATTTCCCCGAAAAGTGCCACCTGACGTCTAAGAAAC
CATTATTATCATGACATTAACCTATAAAAATAGGCGTATCACGAGGCCCTTTCGTCTCGCGCGTTTCGGT
GATGACGGTGAAAACCTCTGACACATGCAGCTCCCGGAGACGGTCACAGCTTGTCTGTAAGCGGATGCCG
GGAGCAGACAAGCCCGTCAGGGCGCGTCAGCGGGTGTTGGCGGGTGTCGGGGCTGGCTTAACTATGCGGC
ATCAGAGCAGATTGTACTGAGAGTGCACCATATGGACATATTGTCGTTAGAACGCGGCTACAATTAATAC
ATAACCTTATGTATCATACACATACGATTTAGGTGACACTATAGAACGCGGCCGCCAGCTGAAGCTTCGT
ACGCTGCAGGTCGACGGATCGGTGACGGTGCTGGTTCTGGTTCTATGGTCTCTAAGGGCGAGGAGGACAA
CATGGCCTCTCTCCCTGCCACCCACGAGCTCCACATCTTCGGCTCTATCAACGGCGTCGACTTCGACATG
GTCGGCCAAGGCACCGGCAACCCTAACGACGGCTACGAGGAGCTCAACCTCAAGTCTACCAAGGGCGACC
TCCAATTCTCTCCTTGGATCCTCGTCCCTCACATCGGCTACGGCTTCCACCAATACCTCCCTTACCCTGA
CGGCATGTCTCCTTTCCAAGCCGCCAT
